Addgene plasmid #67363: pDSHA-ARL4D-Myc
Purpose: Mammalian expression of hArl4D with C-term Myc tag
Depositing lab: Richard Kahn. Depositing organization: Emory University. Publication: Tool box: Plasmids for the expression or knockdown of human ARF Family GTPases (ARF/ARL/SAR) and their co-expression in bacteria with N-myristoyltransferases. Kerr SC, Kahn RA. Cell Logist. 2015 Sep 21;5(3):e1090523. doi: 10.1080/21592799.2015.1090523. eCollection 2015 Jul-Sep. PubMed 27057421.
Backbone
  Vector backbone: pDS_Myc-X
  Vector type: Mammalian Expression
  Selectable markers: Neomycin (select with G418)
Growth in bacteria
  Bacterial resistance: Kanamycin, 50 μg/mL
  Growth temperature: 37°C
  Growth strain: DH5alpha
  Copy number: High Copy
Gene/Insert
  Gene/Insert name: ARL4D (alt name: pRK16n-Myc)
  Species: H. sapiens (human)
  Entrez Gene: ARL4D (a.k.a. ARF4L, ARL6)
  Promoter: CMV
  Tag / fusion protein: Myc (C terminal on backbone)
  Cloning method: Gateway Cloning
  Sequencing primers: 5′ CMV-F; 3′ T7
Terms and licenses: Academic/Nonprofit Terms; Industry Terms: Not Available to Industry
How to cite: pDSHA-ARL4D-Myc was a gift from Richard Kahn (Addgene plasmid # 67363 ; http://n2t.net/addgene:67363 ; RRID:Addgene_67363)
