[The description below was written by a language model from this plasmid's Addgene catalogue record.]
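Description:
pDSHA-ARL4D-Myc is a mammalian expression plasmid built on the pDS_Myc-X backbone that carries the human ARL4D open reading frame (also known as ARF4L or ARL6), a member of the ARF family of small regulatory GTPases. The coding sequence was introduced by Gateway recombination cloning and sits downstream of the CMV promoter, a strong constitutive viral promoter that drives high-level transcription in most commonly used mammalian cell lines. The backbone supplies a Myc epitope that is fused in frame to the C terminus of ARL4D, allowing the expressed protein to be detected or isolated with anti-Myc antibodies in applications such as immunoblotting, immunofluorescence or immunoprecipitation, without relying on an ARL4D-specific antibody. Although the plasmid name contains "HA", the record lists only the Myc tag and does not describe an HA epitope on the product.

In bacteria the plasmid is maintained at high copy number under kanamycin selection. In mammalian cells the neomycin resistance marker permits G418 selection, so the construct can be used for stable line generation as well as transient transfection. The record does not specify the origin of replication, polyadenylation signal or other backbone elements, and no feature table is provided. The construct belongs to a collection of plasmids for expressing or knocking down human ARF, ARL and SAR GTPases, and it is suited to studies of ARL4D localisation, interactions and cellular function through ectopic expression of the tagged protein.
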