>Addgene plasmid #67363 | pDSHA-ARL4D-Myc | addgene partial sequence | sequence record 119406 | T7 5'-TAATACGACTCACTATAGGG-3'
ATTAAGGTACCGGGCCCTACAGATCCTCTTCAGAGATGAGTTTCTGCTCCATCTCGAATCGAACCACTTT
GTACAAGAAAGCTGGGTCCCGTCTCTTCTTGCCACCCCGAGCTGCCTTCTTCCTCTTGAGGATCATCTCA
TAGAGGCGCTCAAGGCCCTGCTGCAGGCCCAGACCGTCCACAGCGCTGCAGCCTTGCACATGAGTGAGAG
TGGCGGCTGCTAGCTCTCGGACTGCCAGCCTCTTCTCCACCTCAGCAGCGCTCAGTGCCCCGGGCTGGTC
CTGCTTGTTGGCCAGCACCAGCACTGGCACGCCCTGGTTGTCCGAGGCCCGGCTGATTCGGTGCAACTCC
ACCTTGGCTTCCTCCAGCCGCTCAGCCTCCGCAGCGTCCACCACAAACACTAGACCGTCTGTCCGGCGGG
TATAAGAGCGCCACAGTGGTCGCAGCTTCTCCTGCCCCCCGACGTCCCACACTTGGAAGGTGATGCCACG
CGATCCCCCGAGGGGCACCCGGATCTTCTCGGTGTTGAAGCCTTTGGTGGGGACACTCTGGACAAACTCC
TTGAACTTGAGGCGGTAAAGGAGGGAGGTCTTTCCAGCAGAGTCCAGCCCAATGACCACGACATGCAGGG
CTTGGAAGTGGGGCAAGAAGGAGGAGGCAGTGGGCGCCATCTCAGTCAAGTGGTTCCCCATGGTTCTATC
TCCTTCTAAGCCTGCTTTTTTGTACAAACTTGTTTGATTCGAGTGTCGACGGTATCGATAAGCTTGATAT
CGAATTCCTGCAGCCCGGGGGATCCGCCCGGGCTAGAGCGGCCGCCACCGCGGTGGAGCTCCAGCTTTTG
TTCCCTTTAGTGAGGGTTAATTTCGAGCTTGGCGTAATCGCTAGCGGATCTGACGGTTCACTAAACCAGC
TCTGCTTATATAGACCTCCCACGGTACACGCCTACGGCCATTTGCGTCAATGGGGCGGAATTGTTACGA
